Addgene plasmid #218319: pMV-Tc1-1_PM-10 kb
Purpose: Donor plasmid of Tc1-1_PM Transposon with 10 kb cargo gene
Depositing lab: Haoyi Wang. Depositing organization: Institute of Zoology, Chinese Academy of Sciences. Publication: Heterologous survey of 130 DNA transposons in human cells highlights their functional divergence and expands the genome engineering toolbox. Zhang T, Tan S, Tang N, Li Y, Zhang C, Sun J, Guo Y, Gao H, Cai Y, Sun W, Wang C, Fu L, Ma H, Wu Y, Hu X, Zhang X, Gee P, Yan W, Zhao Y, Chen Q, Guo B, Wang H, Zhang YE. Cell. 2024 Jul 11;187(14):3741-3760.e30. doi: 10.1016/j.cell.2024.05.007. Epub 2024 Jun 5. PubMed 38843831.
Backbone
  Vector backbone: pMV
  Vector type: Mammalian Expression
Growth in bacteria
  Bacterial resistance: Ampicillin, 100 μg/mL
  Growth temperature: 37°C
  Growth strain: DH5alpha
  Copy number: High Copy
Gene/Insert
  Gene/Insert name: 10 kb cargo gene
  Species: Synthetic
  Cloning method: Restriction Enzyme; 5′ cloning site Unknown (unknown if destroyed); 3′ cloning site Unknown (unknown if destroyed)
Terms and licenses: Academic/Nonprofit Terms; Industry Terms: Not Available to Industry
How to cite: pMV-Tc1-1_PM-10 kb was a gift from Haoyi Wang (Addgene plasmid # 218319 ; http://n2t.net/addgene:218319 ; RRID:Addgene_218319)
