[The description below was written by a language model from this plasmid's Addgene catalogue record and pLannotate feature annotations shown in this document.]
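Description:
pMV-Tc1-1_PM-10 kb is a transposon donor plasmid built on the pMV backbone and catalogued as a mammalian expression vector. It supplies a Tc1-1_PM DNA transposon carrying a synthetic cargo of about 10 kb. It is propagated in E. coli through a high-copy ColE1/pUC-type origin and selected with ampicillin via the AmpR (β-lactamase) gene and its promoter. The full sequence is 12,685 nt. The automated annotation does not mark the transposon terminal inverted repeats, so the exact boundaries of the mobilised segment cannot be read from the feature table. No transposase gene is annotated, which fits a donor that relies on transposase provided separately.

The annotated features suggest the large cargo is assembled from several mammalian modules. One is a PGK promoter driving a puromycin resistance gene followed by EGFP and a bGH polyadenylation signal, which would allow drug selection and fluorescent scoring of integration; the link between the two coding regions is not annotated. A second is an EF-1α core promoter with intron A upstream of what looks like a chimeric antigen receptor: a short CD8A fragment positioned like a signal peptide, immunoglobulin heavy- and light-chain variable fragments consistent with an scFv, then CD28 and CD3ζ (CD247) segments, followed by an SV40 poly(A) signal. The target antigen is not stated. A third region contains β-globin (HBB) coding fragments, a truncated β-globin intron and the β-globin poly(A). Short hits to C9orf85, the LEU2 promoter, lacZα and SV40 large T antigen are probably incidental matches or remnants. The record supports its use for testing how well Tc1-1_PM mobilises large cargo in human cells.
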