Features (pLannotate 1.2.2; 26 found; start..end, strand, type, name):
     32..113     +  polyA_signal   SV40 poly(A) signal: SV40 polyadenylation signal
    147..482     -  CDS            CD247 (fragment): CD3Z_HUMAN - Also known as CD3Z, T3Z, TCRZ. Experimental evidence at protein level: Swiss-Prot protein existence level 1. Part of the TCR-CD3 complex present on T-lymphocyte cell surface that plays an essential role in adaptive immune response. When antigen presenting cells (APCs) activate T-cell receptor (TCR), TCR- mediated signals are transmitted across the cell membrane by the CD3 chains CD3D, CD3E, CD3G and CD3Z. All CD3 chains contain immunoreceptor tyrosine-based activation motifs (ITAMs) in their cytoplasmic domain. Upon TCR engagement, these motifs become phosphorylated by Src family
    483..686     -  CDS            CD28 (fragment): CD28_HUMAN - Experimental evidence at protein level: Swiss-Prot protein existence level 1. Involved in T-cell activation, the induction of cell proliferation and cytokine production and promotion of T-cell survival. Enhances the production of IL4 and IL10 in T-cells in conjunction with TCR/CD3 ligation and CD40L costimulation (PubMed:8617933). Isoform 3 enhances CD40L-mediated activation of NF-kappa-B and kinases MAPK8 and PAK2 in T-cells (PubMed:15067037). From Homo sapiens (Human).
    909..1169    -  CDS            IGLV5-48 (fragment): LV548_HUMAN - Experimental evidence at protein level: Swiss-Prot protein existence level 1. Probable non-functional open reading frame (ORF) of V region of the variable domain of immunoglobulin light chains (PubMed:24600447). Non-functional ORF generally cannot participate in the synthesis of a productive immunoglobulin chain due to altered V- (D)-J or switch recombination and/or splicing site (at mRNA level) and/or conserved amino acid change (protein level) (PubMed:9619395). Immunoglobulins, also known as antibodies, are membrane-bound or secreted glycoproteins produced by B lymphocytes. In
   1227..1592    -  CDS            HVM46_MOUSE (fragment): Experimental evidence at protein level: Swiss-Prot protein existence level 1. From Mus musculus (Mouse).
   1596..1655    -  CDS            CD8A (fragment): CD8A_HUMAN - Also known as MAL. Experimental evidence at protein level: Swiss-Prot protein existence level 1. Integral membrane glycoprotein that plays an essential role in the immune response and serves multiple functions in responses against both external and internal offenses. In T-cells, functions primarily as a coreceptor for MHC class I molecule:peptide complex. The antigens presented by class I peptides are derived from cytosolic proteins while class II derived from extracellular proteins. Interacts simultaneously with the T-cell receptor (TCR) and the MHC class I proteins presented by
   1712..1915    -  intron         EF-1α intron A: truncated intron upstream of the start codon of human EF-1α
   2541..2650    -  intron         EF-1α intron A (fragment): intron upstream of the start codon of human EF-1α
   2651..2862    -  promoter       EF-1α core promoter: core promoter for human elongation factor EF-1α
   2927..3151    -  polyA_signal   bGH poly(A) signal: bovine growth hormone polyadenylation signal
   3179..3898    -  CDS            EGFP: the original enhanced GFP (Yang et al., 1996) mammalian codon-optimized
   3962..4556    -  CDS            PuroR (fragment): puromycin N-acetyltransferase; pac from Streptomyces alboniger; confers resistance to puromycin
   4581..5080    -  promoter       PGK promoter: mouse phosphoglycerate kinase 1 promoter
   5521..5541    +  CDS            lacZα (fragment): LacZα fragment of β-galactosidase; lacZ fragment
   5633..5737    +  promoter       AmpR promoter: bla
   5738..6598    +  CDS            AmpR: β-lactamase; bla; confers resistance to ampicillin, carbenicillin, and related antibiotics
   6769..7357    +  rep_origin     ori: high-copy-number ColE1/pMB1/pBR322/pUC origin of replication
   7848..8242    -  polyA_signal   β-globin poly(A): human β-globin polyadenylation signal
   8246..8368    -  CDS            HBB: HBB_COLGU - Experimental evidence at transcript level: Swiss-Prot protein existence level 2. Involved in oxygen transport from the lung to the various peripheral tissues. From Colobus guereza (Mantled guereza) (Eastern black-and-white colobus monkey).
   8372..8763    -  intron         β-globin intron (fragment): internally truncated intron from human β-globin
   9133..9221    -  intron         β-globin intron (fragment): internally truncated intron from human β-globin
   9225..9539    -  CDS            HBB (fragment): HBB_HAPGR - Experimental evidence at protein level: Swiss-Prot protein existence level 1. Involved in oxygen transport from the lung to the various peripheral tissues. From Hapalemur griseus (Gray gentle lemur) (Eastern lesser bamboo lemur).
   9571..9666    -  CDS            HBB (fragment): HBB_HUMAN - Experimental evidence at protein level: Swiss-Prot protein existence level 1. [Spinorphin]: functions as an endogenous inhibitor of enkephalin-degrading enzymes such as DPP3, and as a selective antagonist of the P2RX3 receptor which is involved in pain signaling, these properties implicate it as a regulator of pain and inflammation. From Homo sapiens (Human).
  11502..11702   -  CDS            C9orf85 (fragment): CI085_HUMAN - Experimental evidence at protein level: Swiss-Prot protein existence level 1. From Homo sapiens (Human).
  12337..12354   +  promoter       LEU2 promoter (fragment): S. cerevisiae LEU2
  12626..9       +  CDS            large T antigen (fragment) (across the origin): large T antigen from SV40 (simian virus 40)
>Addgene plasmid #218319 | pMV-Tc1-1_PM-10 kb | addgene full sequence | sequence record 445700 | Addgene NGS Result
GAAACATAAAATGAATGCAATTGTTGTTGTTAACTTGTTTATTGCAGCTTATAATGGTTACAAATAAAGC
AATAGCATCACAAATTTCACAAATAAAGCATTTTTTTCACTGCATTCTAGTTGTGGTTTGTCCAAACTCA
ATCGATGCGAGGGGGCAGGGCCTGCATGTGAAGGGCGTCGTAGGTGTCCTTGGTGGCTGTACTGAGACCC
TGGTAAAGGCCATCGTGCCCCTTGCCCCTCCGGCGCTCGCCTTTCATCCCAATCTCACTGTAGGCCTCCG
CCATCTTATCTTTCTGCAGTTCATTGTACAGGCCTTCCTGAGGGTTCTTCCTTCTCGGCTTTCCCCCCAT
CTCAGGGTCCCGGCCACGTCTCTTGTCCAAAACATCGTACTCCTCTCTTCGTCCTAGATTGAGCTCGTTA
TAGAGCTGGTTCTGGCCCTGCTGGTACGCGGGGGCGTCTGCGCTCCTGCTGAACTTCACTCTGGAGCGAT
AGGCTGCGAAGTCGCGTGGTGGGGCATAGGGCTGGTAATGCTTGCGGGTGGGCCCGGGGCGGCGGGGAGT
CATGTTCATGTAGTCACTGTGCAGGAGCCTGCTCCTCTTACTCCTCACCCAGAAAATAATAAAGGCCACT
GTTACTAGCAAGCTATAGCAAGCCAGGACTCCCCCAACCACCACCAGCACCCAAAAATCACAGGCGAAGT
CCAGCCCCCTCGTGTGCACTGCGCCCCCCGCCGCTGGCCGGCACGCCTCTGGGCGCAGGGACAGGGGCTG
CGACGCGATGGTGGGCGCCGGTGTTGGTGGTCGCGGCGCTGGCGTCGTGGTCAGCACTGTCAGTTGCGTG
CCTCCACCGAAAACAGCGGCTGAACTATGCCAAATCATACAGTAATAATCGGCCTCGTCCTCGGACCTGA
GACCTGAGATGAGCAGCACACCCGCATTGGCGCTTGCGTCTTTAGATCCACTAAACCTTGATGGAACTCC
AGATCCCTGCTGCTTATCTGAGTCGCTCTTGTAATTGAGAAGGTATTGGGGAGGAGAACCTGGTTTTTGC
TGATACCAGTAGATCCTGTAAGGCCCTACATTGATTCCTGACCTCAGTGTACACGTCAAAGAAGCGGAGG
CACCGGGGCTTGCACTGAGGGAGGATGATTGCGTGAGAACAGGTTGGCTACCCCCCCCTCCGGACCCGCC
CCCACCGGAACCTCCACCGCCTGAGCCCAGGATCCCACTGGACACGGTGACGGTTGTACCTTGTCCCCAA
ACGTCCATACCATAGTAGTAAGTCATCATACCCCGCGCACAATAGTAAACAGCTGTGTCTTCGGGAGTTA
CACTATTAAGCTGAAGAGAGAACTGGTTTTTGGAAGTATCTGGATTTATAGACATCCTGCTTTTCACACT
TACAGCATAATCATTATACCATTTACTGCGGTAGTATGTTCTACCGAGCCATTCCAACCCTCGACTGGGG
GACTGCCTGATCCAATTCCATGTCGCGGAGTTACTACTCACTGAATCACCTGATATGGCACAGGTAAGAC
TAAGAGTCTGGGAAGGAGTGACCAGACCGGGGCCAGATTGTTGGAGTTGCACTTGCGGCCTGGCGGCGTG
GAGCAGCAAGGCCAGCGGCAGGAGCAAGGCGGTCACTGGTAAGGCCTTATCGTCATCGTCTTTGTAATCC
ATGGTGGCGACCGGTGGATCCCTCACGACACCTGAAATGGAAGAAAAAAACTTTGAACCACTGTCTGAGG
CTTGAGAATGAACCAAGATCCAAACTCAAAAAGGGCAAATTCCAAGGAGAATTACATCAAGTGCCAAGCT
GGCCTAACTTCAGTCTCCACCCACTCAGTGTGGGGAAACTCCATCGCATAAAACCCCTCCCCCCAACCTA
AAGACGACGTACTCCAAAAGCTCGAGAACTAATCGAGGTGCCTGGACGGCGCCCGGTACTCAGTGGAGTC
ACATGAAGCGACGGCTGAGGACGGAAAGGCCCTTTTCCTTTGTGTGGGTGACTCACCCGCCCGCTCTCCC
GAGCGCCGCGTCCTCCATTTTGAGCTCCCTGCAGCAGGGCCGGGAAGCGGCCATCTTTCCGCTCACGCAA
CTGGTGCCGACCGGGCCAGCCTTGCCGCCCAGGGCGGGGCGATACACGGCGGCGCGAGGCCAGGCACCAG
AGCAGGCCGGCGAGCTTGAGACTACCCCCGTCCGATTCTCGGTGGCCGCGCTCGCAGGCCCCGCCTCGCC
GAACATGTGCGCTGGGACGCACGGGCCCCGTCGCCGCCCGCGGCCCCAAAAACCGAAATACCAGTGTGCA
GATCTTGGCCCGCATTTACAAGACTATCTTGCCAGAAAAAAAGCGTCGCAGCAGGTCATCAAAAATTTTA
AATGGCTAGAGACTTATCGAAAGCAGCGAGACAGGCGCGAAGGTGCCACCAGATTCGCACGCGGCGGCCC
CAGCGCCCAGGCCAGGCCTCAACTCAAGCACGAGGCGAAGGGGCTCCTTAAGCGCAAGGCCTCGAACTCT
CCCACCCACTTCCAACCCGAAGCTCGGGATCAAGAATCACGTACTGCAGCCAGGTGGAAGTAATTCAAGG
CACGCAAGGGCCATAACCCGTAAAGAGGCCAGGCCCGCGGGAACCACACACGGCACTTACCTGTGTTCTG
GCGGCAAACCCGTTGCGAAAAAGAACGTTCACGGCGACTACTGCACTTATATACGGTTCTCCCCCACCCT
CGGGAAAAAGGCGGAGCCAGTACACGACATCACTTTCCCAGTTTACCCCGCGCCACCTTCTCTAGGCACC
GGGTCAATTGCCGACCCCTCCCCCCAACTTCTCGGGGACTGTGGGCGATGTGCGCTCTGCCCACTGACGG
GCACCGGAGCCTCACGTTAATTAACCAAGGTACCCATTGGCGGCCGCCCTCAGAAGCCATAGAGCCCACC
GCATCCCCAGCATGCCTGCTATTGTCTTCCCAATCCTCCCCCTTGCTGTCCTGCCCCACCCCACCCCCCA
GAATAGAATGACACCTACTCAGACAATGCGATGCAATTTCCTCATTTTATTAGGAAAGGACAGTGGGAGT
GGCACCTTCCAGGGTCAAGGAAGGCACGGGGGAGGGGCAAACAACAGATGGCTGGCAACTAGAAGGCACA
GTCGAGGCTGATCAGCGAGCTTAATTAATTACTTGTACAGCTCGTCCATGCCGAGAGTGATCCCGGCGGC
GGTCACGAACTCCAGCAGGACCATGTGATCGCGCTTCTCGTTGGGGTCTTTGCTCAGGGCGGACTGGGTG
CTCAGGTAGTGGTTGTCGGGCAGCAGCACGGGGCCGTCGCCGATGGGGGTGTTCTGCTGGTAGTGGTCGG
CGAGCTGCACGCTGCCGTCCTCGATGTTGTGGCGGATCTTGAAGTTCACCTTGATGCCGTTCTTCTGCTT
GTCGGCCATGATATAGACGTTGTGGCTGTTGTAGTTGTACTCCAGCTTGTGCCCCAGGATGTTGCCGTCC
TCCTTGAAGTCGATGCCCTTCAGCTCGATGCGGTTCACCAGGGTGTCGCCCTCGAACTTCACCTCGGCGC
GGGTCTTGTAGTTGCCGTCGTCCTTGAAGAAGATGGTGCGCTCCTGGACGTAGCCTTCGGGCATGGCGGA
CTTGAAGAAGTCGTGCTGCTTCATGTGGTCGGGGTAGCGGCTGAAGCACTGCACGCCGTAGGTCAGGGTG
GTCACGAGGGTGGGCCAGGGCACGGGCAGCTTGCCGGTGGTGCAGATGAACTTCAGGGTCAGCTTGCCGT
AGGTGGCATCGCCCTCGCCCTCGCCGGACACGCTGAACTTGTGGCCGTTTACGTCGCCGTCCAGCTCGAC
CAGGATGGGCACCACCCCGGTGAACAGCTCCTCGCCCTTGCTCACCATTGGCCCGGGATTCTCTTCGACA
TCCCCTGCTTGTTTCAACAGGGAGAAGTTAGTGGCATCGATGGCACCGGGCTTGCGGGTCATGCACCAGG
TGCGCGGTCCTTCGGGCACCTCGACGTCGGCGGTGACGGTGAAGCCGAGCCGCTCGTAGAAGGGGAGGTT
GCGGGGCGCGGAGGTCTCCAGGAAGGCGGGCACCCCGGCGCGCTCGGCCGCCTCCACTCCGGGGAGCACG
ACGGCGCTGCCCAGACCCTTGCCCTGGTGGTCGGGCGAGACGCCGACGGTGGCCAGGAACCACGCGGGCT
CCTTGGGCCGGTGCGGCGCCAGGAGGCCTTCCATCTGTTGCTGCGCGGCCAGCCGGGAACCGCTCAACTC
GGCCATGCGCGGGCCGATCTCGGCGAACACCGCCCCCGCTTCGACGCTCTCCGGCGTGGTCCAGACCGCC
ACCGCGGCGCCGTCGTCCGCGACCCACACCTTGCCGATGTCGAGCCCGACGCGCGTGAGGAAGAGTTCTT
GCAGCTCGGTGACCCGCTCGATGTGGCGGTCCGGGTCGACGGTGTGGCGCGTGGCGGGGTAGTCGGCGAA
CGCGGCGGCGAGGGTGCGTACGGCCCGGGGGACGTCGTCGCGGGTGGCGAGGCGCACCGTGGGCTTGTAC
TCGGTCCCCATGGTGGCGTTGGCTGCAGGTCGAAAGGCCCGGAGATGAGGAAGAGGAGAACAGCGCGGCA
GACGTGCGCTTTTGAAGCGTGCAGAATGCCGGGCCTCCGGAGGACCTTCGGGCGCCCGCCCCGCCCCTGA
GCCCGCCCCTGAGCCCGCCCCCGGACCCACCCCTTCCCAGCCTCTGAGCCCAGAAAGCGAAGGAGCAAAG
CTGCTATTGGCCGCTGCCCCAAAGGCCTACCCGCTTCCATTGCTCAGCGGTGCTGTCCATCTGCACGAGA
CTAGTGAGACGTGCTACTTCCATTTGTCACGTCCTGCACGACGCGAGCTGCGGGGCGGGGGGGAACTTCC
TGACTAGGGGAGGAGTAGAAGGTGGCGCGAAGGGGCCACCAAAGAACGGAGCCGGTTGGCGCCTACCGGT
GGATGTGGAATGTGTGCGAGGCCAGAGGCCACTTGTGTAGCGCCAAGTGCCCAGCGGGGCTGCTAAAGCG
CATGCTCCAGACTGCCTTGGGAAAAGCGCCTCCCCTACCCGGTAGAATTGCTAGCACCGGTGGTGGAGAG
TTTGGAATCTGATTGATTGATTGCTTCTGTGGACAGGTGTCTTTTATACAGGTAACAAGCTGAGATTAGG
AGCACTCCCTTTAAGAGTGTGCTCCTAATCTCAGCTCGTTACCTGTATAAAAGACACCTGGGAGCCAGAA
ATCTTTCTGATTGAGAGGGGGTCAAATACTTATTTCCCTCATTAAAATGCAAATCAATTTATAACATTTT
TGACATGCGTTTTTCTGGATTTTTGTTGTTGTTATTCTGTCTCTCACTGTTCAAATAAACCTACCATTAA
AATTATAGACTGATCATTTCTTTGTCAGTGGGCAAACGTACAAAATCAGCAGGGGATCAAATACTTTTTT
CCCTCACTGTAAAGCTTAGAGACGCAAGACACTGCGGATCGAGACGCATTGCGTGGTTCGACTGGCCGTC
GTTTTACAACGAAAGGGCCTCGTGATACGCCTATTTTTATAGGTTAATGTCATGATAATAATGGTTTCTT
AGACGTCAGGTGGCACTTTTCGGGGAAATGTGCGCGGAACCCCTATTTGTTTATTTTTCTAAATACATTC
AAATATGTATCCGCTCATGAGACAATAACCCTGATAAATGCTTCAATAATATTGAAAAAGGAAGAGTATG
AGTATTCAACATTTCCGTGTCGCCCTTATTCCCTTTTTTGCGGCATTTTGCCTTCCTGTTTTTGCTCACC
CAGAAACGCTGGTGAAAGTAAAAGATGCTGAAGATCAGTTGGGTGCACGAGTGGGTTACATCGAACTGGA
TCTCAACAGCGGTAAGATCCTTGAGAGTTTTCGCCCCGAAGAACGTTTTCCAATGATGAGCACTTTTAAA
GTTCTGCTATGTGGCGCGGTATTATCCCGTATTGACGCCGGGCAAGAGCAACTCGGTCGCCGCATACACT
ATTCTCAGAATGACTTGGTTGAGTACTCACCAGTCACAGAAAAGCATCTTACGGATGGCATGACAGTAAG
AGAATTATGTAGTGCTGCCATAACCATGAGTGATAACACGGCGGCCAACTTACTTCTGACAACGATCGGA
GGACCGAAGGAGCTAACCGCTTTTTTGCGCAACATGGGGGATCATGTAACTCGCCTTGATCGTTGGGAAC
CGGAGCTGAATGAAGCCATACCAAACGACGAGCGTGATACCACGATGCCTGTAGCGATGGCAACAACGTT
GCGCAAACTATTAACTGGCGAACTACTTACTCTAGCTTCCCGGCAACAATTAATAGACTGGATGGAGGCG
GATAAAGTTGCAGGACCACTTCTGCGCTCGGCCCTTCCGGCTGGCTGGTTTATTGCTGATAAATCTGGAG
CCGGTGAGCGTGGGTCCCGCGGTATTATTGCAGCACTGGGGCCAGATGGTAAGCCCTCCCGTATCGTAGT
TATCTACACGACGGGGAGTCAGGCAACTATGGATGAACGAAAGAGACAGATCGCTGAGATAGGTGCCTCA
CTGATTAAGCATTGGTAACTGTCAGACCAAGTTTACTCATATATACTTTAGATTGATTTAAAACTTCATT
TTTAATTTAAAAGGATCTAGGTGAAGATCCTTTTTGATAATCTCATGACCAAAATCCCTTAACGTGAGTT
TTCGTTCCACTGAGCGTCAGACCCCGTAGAAAAGATCAAAGGATCTTCTTGAGATCCTTTTTTTCTGCGC
GTAATCTGCTGCTTGCAAACAAAAAAACCACCGCTACCAGCGGTGGTTTGTTTGCCGGATCAAGAGCTAC
CAACTCTTTTTCCGAAGGTAACTGGCTTCAGCAGAGCGCAGATACCAAATACTGTTCTTCTAGTGTAGCC
GTAGTTAGGCCACCACTTCAAGAACTCTGTAGCACCGCCTACATACCTCGCTCTGCTAATCCTGTTACCA
GTGGCTGCTGCCAGTGGCGATAAGTCGTGTCTTACCGGGTTGGACTCAAGACGATAGTTACCGGATAAGG
CGCAGCGGTCGGGCTGAACGGGGGGTTCGTGCACACAGCCCAGCTTGGAGCGAACGACCTACACCGAACT
GAGATACCTACAGCGTGAGCTATGAGAAAGCGCCACGCTTCCCGAAGGGAGAAAGGCGGACAGGTATCCG
GTAAGCGGCAGGGTCGGAACAGGAGAGCGCACGAGGGAGCTTCCAGGGGGAAACGCCTGGTATCTTTATA
GTCCTGTCGGGTTTCGCCACCTCTGACTTGAGCGTCGATTTTTGTGATGCTCGTCAGGGGGGCGGAGCCT
ATGGAAAAACGCCAGCAACGCGGCCTTTTTACGGTTCCTGGCCTTTTGCTGGCCTTTTGCTCACATGTTC
TTTCCTGCGTTATCCCCTGATTCTGTGGGTAACCGTATTACCGCCTTTGAGTGAGCTGATACCGCTCGCC
GCAGCCGAACGACCGAGCGCAGCGAGTCAGTGAGCGAGGAAGCGGCACACAGGAAACAGCTATGACCGTC
TCGGTTGGCAGTGACTCCGTCTCTGGGCCCTACAGTGAGGGAAAAAAGTATTTGATCCCCTGCTGATTTT
GTACGTTTGCCCACTGACAAAGAAATGATCAGTCTATAATTTTAATGGTAGGTTTATTTGAACAGTGAGA
GACAGAATAACAACAACAAAATCCAGAAAAACGCATGTCAAAAATGTTATAAATTGATTTGCATTTTAAT
GAGGGAAATAAGTATTTGACCCCTCTGCAAAACATGACCTCGAGGGCCCATGAGGACAGCTAAAACAATA
AGTAATGTAAAATACAGCATAGCAAAACTTTAACCTCCAAATCAAGCCTCTACTTGAATCCTTTTCTGAG
GGATGAATAAGGCATAGGCATCAGGGGCTGTTGCCAATGTGCATTAGCTGTTTGCAGCCTCACCTTCTTT
CATGGAGTTTAAGATATAGTGTATTTTCCCAAGGTTTGAACTAGCTCTTCATTTCTTTATGTTTTAAATG
CACTGACCTCCCACATTCCCTTTTTAGTAAAATATTCAGAAATAATTTAAATACATCATTGCAATGAAAA
TAAATGTTTTTTATTAGGCAGAATCCAGATGCTCAAGGCCCTTCATAATATCCCCCAGTTTAGTAGTTGG
ACTTAGGGAACAAAGGAACCTTTAATAGAAATTGGACAGCAAGAAAGCGAGCTTAGTGATACTTGTGGGC
CAGGGCATTAGCCACACCAGCCACCACTTTCTGATAGGCAGCCTGCACTGGTGGGGTGAATTCTTTGCCA
AAGTGATGGGCCAGCACACAGACCAGCACGTTGCCCAGGAGCTGTGGGAGGAAGATAAGAGGTATGAACA
TGATTAGCAAAAGGGCCTAGCTTGGACTCAGAATAATCCAGCCTTATCCCAACCATAAAATAAAAGCAGA
ATGGTAGCTGGATTGTAGCTGCTATTAGCAATATGAAACCTCTTACATCAGTTACAATTTATATGCAGAA
ATATTTATATGCAGAAATATTGCTATTGCCTTAACCCAGAAATTATCACTGTTATTCTTTAGAATGGTGC
AAAGAGGCATGATACATTGTATCATTATTGCCCTGAAAGAAAGAGATTAGGGAAAGTATTAGAAATAAGA
TAAACAAAAAAGTATATTAAAAGAAGAAAGCATTTTTTAAAATTACAAATGCAAAATTACCCTGATTTGG
TCAATATGTGTACACATATTAAAACATTACACTTTAACCCATAAATATGTATAATGATTATGTATCAATT
AAAAATAAAAGAAAATAAAGTAGGGAGATTATGAATATGCAAATAAGCACACATATATTCCAAATAGTAA
TGTACTAGGCAGACTGTGTAAAGTTTTTTTTTAAGTTACTTAATGTATCTCAGAGATATTTCCTTTTGTT
ATACACAATGTTAAGGCATTAAGTATAATAGTAAAAATTGCGGAGAAGAAAAAAAAAGAAAGCAAGAATT
AAACAAAAGAAAACAATTGTTATGAACAGCAAATAAAAGAAACTAAAACGATCCTGAGACTTCCACACTG
ATGCAATCATTCGTCTGTTTCCCATTCTAAACTGTACCCTGTTACTTCTCCCCTTCCTATGACATGAACT
TAACCATAGAAAAGAAGGGGAAAGAAAACATCAAGGGTCCCATAGACTCACCCTGAAGTTCTCAGGATCC
ACGTGCAGCTTGTCACAGTGCAGCTCACTCAGTGTGGCAAAGGTGCCCTTGAGGTTGTCCAGGTGAGCCA
GGCCATCACTAAAGGCACCGAGCACTTTCTTGCCATGAGCCTTCACCTTAGGGTTGCCCATAACAGCATC
AGGAGTGGACAGATCCCCAAAGGACTCAAAGAACCTCTGGGTCCAAGGGTAGACCACCAGCAGCCTAAGG
GTGGGAAAATAGACCAATAGGCAGAGAGAGTCAGTGCCTATCAGAAACCCAAGAGTCTTCTCTGTCTCCA
CATGCCCAGTTTCTATTGGTCTCCTTAAACCTGTCTTGTAACCTTGATACCAACCTGCCCAGGGCCTCAC
CACCAACTTCATCCACGTTCACCTTGCCCCACAGGGCAGTAACGGCAGACTTCTCCTCAGGAGTCAGGTG
CACCATGGTGTCTGTTTGAGGTTGCTAGTGAACACAGTTGTGTCAGAAGCAAATGTAAGCAATAGATGGC
TCTGCCCTGACTTTTATGCCCAGCCCTGGCTCCTGCCCTCCCTGCTCCTGGGAGTAGATTGGCCAACCCT
AGGGTGTGGCTCCACAGGGTGAGGTCTAAGTGATGACAGCCGTACCTGTCCTTGGCTCTTCTGGCACTGG
CTTAGGAGTTGGACTTCAAACCCTCAGCCCTCCCTCTAAGATATATCTCTTGGCCCCATACCATCAGTAC
AAATTGCTACTAAAAACATCCTCCTTTGCAAGTGTATTTACGCTTCTTTGAGAAACATCTTCTTCGTTAG
TGGCCTGCCCCTCATTCCCACTTTAATATCCAGAATCACTATAAGAAGAATATAATAAGAGGAATAACTC
TTATTATAGGTAAGGGAAAATTAAGAGGCATACGTGATGGGATGAGTAAGAGAGGAGAGGGAAGGATTAA
TGGATGATAAAATCTACTACTATTTGTTGAGACCTTTTATAGTCTAATCAATTTTGCTATTGTTTTCCAT
CCTCACGCTAACTCCATAAAAAAACACTATTATTATCTTTATTTTGCCATGACAAGACTGAGCTCAGAAG
AGTCAAGCATTTGCCTAAGGTCGGACATGTCAGAGGCAGTGCCAGACCTATGTGAGACTCTGCAGCTACT
GCTCATGGGCCCTGTGCTGCACTGATGAGGAGGATCAGATGGATGGGGCAATGAAGCAAAGGAATCATTC
TGTGGATAAAGGAGACAGCCATGAAGAAGTCTATGACTGTAAATTTGGGAGCAGGAGTCTCTAAGGACTT
GGATTTCAAGGAATTTTGACTCAGCAAACACAAGACCCTCACGGTGACTTTGCGAGCTGGTGTGCCAGAT
GTGTCTATCAGAGGTTCCAGGGAGGGTGGGGTGGGGTCAGGGCTGGCCACCAGCTATCAGGGCCCAGATG
GGTTATAGGCTGGCAGGCTCAGATAGGTGGTTAGGTCAGGTTGGTGGTGCTGGGTGGAGTCCATGACTCC
CAGGAGCCAGGAGAGATAGACCATGAGTAGAGGGCAGACATGGGAAAGGTGGGGGAGGCACAGCATAGCA
GCATTTTTCATTCTACTACTACATGGGACTGCTCCCCTATACCCCCAGCTAGGGGCAAGTGCCTTGACTC
CTATGTTTTCAGGATCATCATCTATAAAGTAAGAGTAATAATTGTGTCTATCTCATAGGGTTATTATGAG
GATCAAAGGAGATGCACACTCTCTGGACCAGTGGCCTAACAGTTCAGGACAGAGCTATGGGCTTCCTATG
TATGGGTCAGTGGTCTCAATGTAGCAGGCAAGTTCCAGAAGATAGCATCAACCACTGTTAGAGATATACT
GCCAGTCTCAGAGCCTGATGTTAATTTAGCAATGGGCTGGGACCCTCCTCCAGTAGAACCTTCTAACCAG
CTGCTGCAGTCAAAGTCGAATGCAGCTGGTTAGACTTTTTTTAATGAAAGCTTGTACCAGTGGGGCCTCT
AAGACTAAGTCACTCTGTCTCACCGTGTCTTAGCCAGTTCCTTACAGCTTGCCCTGATGGGAGATAGAGA
ATGGGTATCCTCCAACAAAAAAATAAATTTTCATTTCTCAAGGTCCAACTTATGTTTTCTTAATTTTTAA
AAAAATCTTGACCATTCTCCACTCTCTAAAATAATCCACAGTGAGAGAAACATTCTTTTCCCCCATCCCA
TAAATACCTCTATTAAATATGGAAAATCTGGGCATGGTGTCTCACACCTGTAATCCCAGCACTTTGGGAG
GCTGAGGTGGGTGGACTGCTTGGAGCTCAGGAGTTCAAGACCATCTTGGACAACATGGTGATACCCTGCC
TCTACAAAAAGTACAAAAATTAGCCTGGCATGGTGGTGTGCACCTGTAATCCCAGCTATTAGGGTGGCTG
AGGCAGGAGAATTGCTTGAACCCGGGAGGCGGAGGTTGCAGTGAGCTGAGATCGTGCCACTGCACTCCAG
CCTGGGGGACAGAGCACATTATAATTAACTGTTATTTTTTACTTGGACTCTTGTGGGGAATAAGATACAT
GTTTTATTCTTATTTATGATTCAAGCACTGAAAATAGTGTTTAGCATCCAGCAGGTGCTTCAAAACCATT
TGCTGAATGATTACTATACTTTTTACAAGCTCAGCTCCCTCTATCCCTTCCAGCATCCTCATCTCTGATT
AAATAAGCTTCAGTTTTTCCTTAGTTCCTGTTACATTTCTGTGTGTCTCCATTAGTGACCTCCCATAGTC
CAAGCATGAGCAGTTCTGGCCAGGCCCCTGTCGGGGTCAGTGCCCCACCCCCGCCTTCTGGTTCTGTGTA
ACCTTCTAAGCAAACCTTCTGGCTCAAGCACAGCAATGCTGAGTCATGATGAGTCATGCTGAGGCTTAGG
GTGTGTGCCCAGATGTTCTCAGCCTAGAGTGATGACTCCTATCTGGGTCCCCAGCAGGATGCTTACAGGG
CAGATGGCAAAAAAAAGGAGAAGCTGACCACCTGACTAAAACTCCACCTCAAACGGCATCATAAAGAAAA
TGGATGCCTGAGACAGAATGTGACATATTCTAGAATATATTATTTCCTGAATATATATATATATATATAT
ACATATACGTATATATATATATATATATATATTTGTTGTTATCAATTGCCATAGAATGATTAGTTATTGT
GAATCAAATATTTATCTTGCAGGTGGCCTCTATACCTAGAAGCGGCAGAATCAGGCTTTATTAATACATG
TGTATAGATTTTTAGGATCTATACACATGTATTAATATGAAACAAGGATATGGAAGAGGAAGGCATGAAA
ACAGGAAAAGAAAACAAACCTTGTTTGCCATTTTAAGGCACCCCTGGACAGCTAGGTGGCAAAAGGAAGC
TTCCCTTTGGTCTCCCCCTCTTAAGTACCACATTTGTAGAGGTTTTACTTGCTTTAAAAAACCTCCCACA
CCTCCCCCTGAACCT
